Addgene plasmid #179614: pET21a Mo-iPGM-bio
Purpose: Expresses M. orale iPGM containing a C-terminal biotinylation site and His tag in E. coli
Depositing lab: James Inglese. Depositing organization: National Center for Advancing Translational Sciences (NCATS). Publication: Serum-Stable and Selective Backbone-N-Methylated Cyclic Peptides That Inhibit Prokaryotic Glycolytic Mutases. van Neer RHP, Dranchak PK, Liu L, Aitha M, Queme B, Kimura H, Katoh T, Battaile KP, Lovell S, Inglese J, Suga H. ACS Chem Biol. 2022 Aug 19;17(8):2284-2295. doi: 10.1021/acschembio.2c00403. Epub 2022 Jul 29. PubMed 35904259.
Backbone
  Vector backbone: pET21a
  Backbone manufacturer: EMD Biosciences
  Backbone size w/o insert (bp): 5443
  Total vector size (bp): 6990
  Modifications to backbone: 1. Bm-iPGM-AviTag construct in pET21a was modified using site directed mutagenesis to remove the Xho restriction site located after AviTag and generate a universal backbone containing Avitag for easy cloning in frame with His tag. The resulting construct is as follows: BamH1 – Bm-iPGM– Xho1-AviTag-no Xho1-6xHis-stop 2. Bm-iPGM-AviTag is removed using restriction enzymes BamH1/Xho1 and Mo-iPGM (synthetized by BioBasic) is cloned into BamH1/Xho1 restriction sites. The resulting construct is as follows: BamH1 – Mo-iPGM– Xho1-AviTag-no Xho1-6xHis-stop
  Vector type: Bacterial Expression
Growth in bacteria
  Bacterial resistance: Ampicillin, 100 μg/mL
  Growth temperature: 37°C
  Growth strain: DH5alpha
  Copy number: High Copy
Gene/Insert
  Gene/Insert name: M. orale iPGM bio-6His (alt names: Mo iPGM bio; 2,3-bisphosphoglycerate-independent phosphoglycerate mutase)
  Species: Mycoplasma orale
  Insert size (bp): 1547
  GenBank ID: NZ_LR214940.1
  Promoter: T7
  Tag / fusion protein: biotinylation sequence (C terminal on insert); His tag (C terminal on insert)
  Cloning method: Restriction Enzyme; 5′ cloning site BamH1 (not destroyed); 3′ cloning site Xho1 (not destroyed)
  Sequencing primers: 5′ T7 promotor primer #69348-3; 3′ T7 terminator primer #69337-3
Terms and licenses: Academic/Nonprofit Terms; Industry Terms: Not Available to Industry
How to cite: pET21a Mo-iPGM-bio was a gift from James Inglese (Addgene plasmid # 179614 ; http://n2t.net/addgene:179614 ; RRID:Addgene_179614)
