[The description below was written by a language model from this plasmid's Addgene catalogue record and pLannotate feature annotations shown in this document.]
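Description:
pET21a Mo-iPGM-bio is a bacterial expression plasmid of about 7 kb, built on the pET21a backbone, for producing the cofactor-independent (2,3-bisphosphoglycerate-independent) phosphoglycerate mutase of Mycoplasma orale in E. coli. It is propagated through a ColE1/pBR322-type origin accompanied by the bom region and rop gene, and is selected with ampicillin via the bla gene. The backbone also carries an f1 origin, remnants of the pBR322 tetracycline resistance gene, and a lacI cassette supplying lac repressor.

The synthetic Mo-iPGM coding sequence sits between retained BamHI and XhoI sites, downstream of a T7 promoter with an adjacent lac operator, the T7 gene 10 ribosome binding site and the short T7 tag leader that precedes the BamHI site in pET21a. Expression therefore needs a host supplying T7 RNA polymerase and is inducible with IPTG, and transcription ends at the T7 terminator. The annotation software labels the open reading frame by its similarity to the M. pneumoniae gpmI homologue, but the catalogue record identifies the species as M. orale.

Following the XhoI site, the enzyme is fused in frame to an AviTag, a peptide that can be enzymatically biotinylated, and then to a 6xHis tag and stop codon. The His tag is described in the record but is not annotated separately in the feature table. The backbone was derived from an earlier iPGM-AviTag construct in which a second XhoI site after the AviTag was removed, creating a universal vector for swapping iPGM orthologues.

The dual tagging allows metal-affinity purification and site-specific biotinylation for capture on streptavidin. This fits the associated work on cyclic peptide inhibitors of prokaryotic glycolytic mutases, although the record does not spell out the specific application.
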