Features (pLannotate 1.2.2; 20 found; start..end, strand, type, name):
     12..440     +  rep_origin     f1 ori (sequence partly withheld): f1 bacteriophage origin of replication; arrow indicates direction of (+) strand synthesis
    493..597     +  promoter       AmpR promoter: bla
    598..1458    +  CDS            AmpR: β-lactamase; bla; confers resistance to ampicillin, carbenicillin, and related antibiotics
   1629..2217    +  rep_origin     ori: high-copy-number ColE1/pMB1/pBR322/pUC origin of replication
   2403..2542    -  misc_feature   bom: basis of mobility region from pBR322
   2644..2835    -  CDS            rop: Rop protein, which maintains plasmids at low copy number; rop
   2852..3232    +  CDS            YPB1_ECOLX: Protein predicted: Swiss-Prot protein existence level 4. From Escherichia coli.
   3304..3595    -  CDS            TcR (fragment): tetracycline efflux protein; tet; confers resistance to tetracycline
   3610..3631    -  protein_bind   CAP binding site: CAP binding activates transcription in the presence of cAMP. E. coli catabolite activator protein
   3644..4726    -  CDS            lacI: lac repressor; lacI; The lac repressor binds to the lac operator to inhibit transcription in E. coli. This inhibition can be relieved by adding lactose or isopropyl-β-D-thiogalactopyranoside (IPTG).
   4727..4804    -  promoter       lacI promoter: lacI
   4812..5091    -  CDS            TcR (fragment): tetracycline efflux protein; tet; confers resistance to tetracycline
   5113..5131    +  promoter       T7 promoter: promoter for bacteriophage T7 RNA polymerase
   5132..5156    +  protein_bind   lac operator: The lac repressor binds to the lac operator to inhibit transcription in E. coli. This inhibition can be relieved by adding lactose or isopropyl-β-D-thiogalactopyranoside (IPTG). lac repressor encoded by lacI
   5171..5193    +  RBS            RBS: efficient ribosome binding site from bacteriophage T7 gene 10 (Olins and Rangwala, 1989)
   5201..5233    +  CDS            T7 tag (gene 10 leader): leader peptide from bacteriophage T7 gene 10 promotes efficient translation in E. coli
   5243..6745    +  CDS            gpmI: GPMI_MYCPN - Also known as pgm. Experimental evidence at protein level: Swiss-Prot protein existence level 1. Catalyzes the interconversion of 2-phosphoglycerate and 3- phosphoglycerate. From Mycoplasma pneumoniae (strain ATCC 29342 / M129).
   6758..6799    +  CDS            AviTag™ (fragment): peptide tag that allows for enzymatic biotinylation
   6857..6906    +  CDS            SET1 (fragment): solubility-enhancement tag derived from T7 phage gene 10B
   6914..6961    +  terminator     T7 terminator: transcription terminator for bacteriophage T7 RNA polymerase
>Addgene plasmid #179614 | pET21a Mo-iPGM-bio | addgene full sequence | sequence record 354517 | Addgene NGS Result
TGGCGAATGGG
[124 nt withheld, positions 12-135]
C
[91 nt withheld, positions 137-227]
A
[49 nt withheld, positions 229-277]
CCTTTGACGTTGGAGTCCACGTTCTTT
[37 nt withheld, positions 305-341]
ACCCTATCTCGGTCTATTCTTTTGATTTATAAGGGATTTTGCCGATTTCGGCCTATTGGTTAAAAAATGA
GCTGATTTAACAAAAATTTAACGCGAATTTTAACAAAATATTAACGCTTACAATTTAGGTGGCACTTTTC
GGGGAAATGTGCGCGGAACCCCTATTTGTTTATTTTTCTAAATACATTCAAATATGTATCCGCTCATGAG
ACAATAACCCTGATAAATGCTTCAATAATATTGAAAAAGGAAGAGTATGAGTATTCAACATTTCCGTGTC
GCCCTTATTCCCTTTTTTGCGGCATTTTGCCTTCCTGTTTTTGCTCACCCAGAAACGCTGGTGAAAGTAA
AAGATGCTGAAGATCAGTTGGGTGCACGAGTGGGTTACATCGAACTGGATCTCAACAGCGGTAAGATCCT
TGAGAGTTTTCGCCCCGAAGAACGTTTTCCAATGATGAGCACTTTTAAAGTTCTGCTATGTGGCGCGGTA
TTATCCCGTATTGACGCCGGGCAAGAGCAACTCGGTCGCCGCATACACTATTCTCAGAATGACTTGGTTG
AGTACTCACCAGTCACAGAAAAGCATCTTACGGATGGCATGACAGTAAGAGAATTATGCAGTGCTGCCAT
AACCATGAGTGATAACACTGCGGCCAACTTACTTCTGACAACGATCGGAGGACCGAAGGAGCTAACCGCT
TTTTTGCACAACATGGGGGATCATGTAACTCGCCTTGATCGTTGGGAACCGGAGCTGAATGAAGCCATAC
CAAACGACGAGCGTGACACCACGATGCCTGCAGCAATGGCAACAACGTTGCGCAAACTATTAACTGGCGA
ACTACTTACTCTAGCTTCCCGGCAACAATTAATAGACTGGATGGAGGCGGATAAAGTTGCAGGACCACTT
CTGCGCTCGGCCCTTCCGGCTGGCTGGTTTATTGCTGATAAATCTGGAGCCGGTGAGCGTGGGTCTCGCG
GTATCATTGCAGCACTGGGGCCAGATGGTAAGCCCTCCCGTATCGTAGTTATCTACACGACGGGGAGTCA
GGCAACTATGGATGAACGAAATAGACAGATCGCTGAGATAGGTGCCTCACTGATTAAGCATTGGTAACTG
TCAGACCAAGTTTACTCATATATACTTTAGATTGATTTAAAACTTCATTTTTAATTTAAAAGGATCTAGG
TGAAGATCCTTTTTGATAATCTCATGACCAAAATCCCTTAACGTGAGTTTTCGTTCCACTGAGCGTCAGA
CCCCGTAGAAAAGATCAAAGGATCTTCTTGAGATCCTTTTTTTCTGCGCGTAATCTGCTGCTTGCAAACA
AAAAAACCACCGCTACCAGCGGTGGTTTGTTTGCCGGATCAAGAGCTACCAACTCTTTTTCCGAAGGTAA
CTGGCTTCAGCAGAGCGCAGATACCAAATACTGTCCTTCTAGTGTAGCCGTAGTTAGGCCACCACTTCAA
GAACTCTGTAGCACCGCCTACATACCTCGCTCTGCTAATCCTGTTACCAGTGGCTGCTGCCAGTGGCGAT
AAGTCGTGTCTTACCGGGTTGGACTCAAGACGATAGTTACCGGATAAGGCGCAGCGGTCGGGCTGAACGG
GGGGTTCGTGCACACAGCCCAGCTTGGAGCGAACGACCTACACCGAACTGAGATACCTACAGCGTGAGCT
ATGAGAAAGCGCCACGCTTCCCGAAGGGAGAAAGGCGGACAGGTATCCGGTAAGCGGCAGGGTCGGAACA
GGAGAGCGCACGAGGGAGCTTCCAGGGGGAAACGCCTGGTATCTTTATAGTCCTGTCGGGTTTCGCCACC
TCTGACTTGAGCGTCGATTTTTGTGATGCTCGTCAGGGGGGCGGAGCCTATGGAAAAACGCCAGCAACGC
GGCCTTTTTACGGTTCCTGGCCTTTTGCTGGCCTTTTGCTCACATGTTCTTTCCTGCGTTATCCCCTGAT
TCTGTGGATAACCGTATTACCGCCTTTGAGTGAGCTGATACCGCTCGCCGCAGCCGAACGACCGAGCGCA
GCGAGTCAGTGAGCGAGGAAGCGGAAGAGCGCCTGATGCGGTATTTTCTCCTTACGCATCTGTGCGGTAT
TTCACACCGCAATGGTGCACTCTCAGTACAATCTGCTCTGATGCCGCATAGTTAAGCCAGTATACACTCC
GCTATCGCTACGTGACTGGGTCATGGCTGCGCCCCGACACCCGCCAACACCCGCTGACGCGCCCTGACGG
GCTTGTCTGCTCCCGGCATCCGCTTACAGACAAGCTGTGACCGTCTCCGGGAGCTGCATGTGTCAGAGGT
TTTCACCGTCATCACCGAAACGCGCGAGGCAGCTGCGGTAAAGCTCATCAGCGTGGTCGTGAAGCGATTC
ACAGATGTCTGCCTGTTCATCCGCGTCCAGCTCGTTGAGTTTCTCCAGAAGCGTTAATGTCTGGCTTCTG
ATAAAGCGGGCCATGTTAAGGGCGGTTTTTTCCTGTTTGGTCACTGATGCCTCCGTGTAAGGGGGATTTC
TGTTCATGGGGGTAATGATACCGATGAAACGAGAGAGGATGCTCACGATACGGGTTACTGATGATGAACA
TGCCCGGTTACTGGAACGTTGTGAGGGTAAACAACTGGCGGTATGGATGCGGCGGGACCAGAGAAAAATC
ACTCAGGGTCAATGCCAGCGCTTCGTTAATACAGATGTAGGTGTTCCACAGGGTAGCCAGCAGCATCCTG
CGATGCAGATCCGGAACATAATGGTGCAGGGCGCTGACTTCCGCGTTTCCAGACTTTACGAAACACGGAA
ACCGAAGACCATTCATGTTGTTGCTCAGGTCGCAGACGTTTTGCAGCAGCAGTCGCTTCACGTTCGCTCG
CGTATCGGTGATTCATTCTGCTAACCAGTAAGGCAACCCCGCCAGCCTAGCCGGGTCCTCAACGACAGGA
GCACGATCATGCGCACCCGTGGGGCCGCCATGCCGGCGATAATGGCCTGCTTCTCGCCGAAACGTTTGGT
GGCGGGACCAGTGACGAAGGCTTGAGCGAGGGCGTGCAAGATTCCGAATACCGCAAGCGACAGGCCGATC
ATCGTCGCGCTCCAGCGAAAGCGGTCCTCGCCGAAAATGACCCAGAGCGCTGCCGGCACCTGTCCTACGA
GTTGCATGATAAAGAAGACAGTCATAAGTGCGGCGACGATAGTCATGCCCCGCGCCCACCGGAAGGAGCT
GACTGGGTTGAAGGCTCTCAAGGGCATCGGTCGAGATCCCGGTGCCTAATGAGTGAGCTAACTTACATTA
ATTGCGTTGCGCTCACTGCCCGCTTTCCAGTCGGGAAACCTGTCGTGCCAGCTGCATTAATGAATCGGCC
AACGCGCGGGGAGAGGCGGTTTGCGTATTGGGCGCCAGGGTGGTTTTTCTTTTCACCAGTGAGACGGGCA
ACAGCTGATTGCCCTTCACCGCCTGGCCCTGAGAGAGTTGCAGCAAGCGGTCCACGCTGGTTTGCCCCAG
CAGGCGAAAATCCTGTTTGATGGTGGTTAACGGCGGGATATAACATGAGCTGTCTTCGGTATCGTCGTAT
CCCACTACCGAGATATCCGCACCAACGCGCAGCCCGGACTCGGTAATGGCGCGCATTGCGCCCAGCGCCA
TCTGATCGTTGGCAACCAGCATCGCAGTGGGAACGATGCCCTCATTCAGCATTTGCATGGTTTGTTGAAA
ACCGGACATGGCACTCCAGTCGCCTTCCCGTTCCGCTATCGGCTGAATTTGATTGCGAGTGAGATATTTA
TGCCAGCCAGCCAGACGCAGACGCGCCGAGACAGAACTTAATGGGCCCGCTAACAGCGCGATTTGCTGGT
GACCCAATGCGACCAGATGCTCCACGCCCAGTCGCGTACCGTCTTCATGGGAGAAAATAATACTGTTGAT
GGGTGTCTGGTCAGAGACATCAAGAAATAACGCCGGAACATTAGTGCAGGCAGCTTCCACAGCAATGGCA
TCCTGGTCATCCAGCGGATAGTTAATGATCAGCCCACTGACGCGTTGCGCGAGAAGATTGTGCACCGCCG
CTTTACAGGCTTCGACGCCGCTTCGTTCTACCATCGACACCACCACGCTGGCACCCAGTTGATCGGCGCG
AGATTTAATCGCCGCGACAATTTGCGACGGCGCGTGCAGGGCCAGACTGGAGGTGGCAACGCCAATCAGC
AACGACTGTTTGCCCGCCAGTTGTTGTGCCACGCGGTTGGGAATGTAATTCAGCTCCGCCATCGCCGCTT
CCACTTTTTCCCGCGTTTTCGCAGAAACGTGGCTGGCCTGGTTCACCACGCGGGAAACGGTCTGATAAGA
GACACCGGCATACTCTGCGACATCGTATAACGTTACTGGTTTCACATTCACCACCCTGAATTGACTCTCT
TCCGGGCGCTATCATGCCATACCGCGAAAGGTTTTGCGCCATTCGATGGTGTCCGGGATCTCGACGCTCT
CCCTTATGCGACTCCTGCATTAGGAAGCAGCCCAGTAGTAGGTTGAGGCCGTTGAGCACCGCCGCCGCAA
GGAATGGTGCATGCAAGGAGATGGCGCCCAACAGTCCCCCGGCCACGGGGCCTGCCACCATACCCACGCC
GAAACAAGCGCTCATGAGCCCGAAGTGGCGAGCCCGATCTTCCCCATCGGTGATGTCGGCGATATAGGCG
CCAGCAACCGCACCTGTGGCGCCGGTGATGCCGGCCACGATGCGTCCGGCGTAGAGGATCGAGATCTCGA
TCCCGCGAAATTAATACGACTCACTATAGGGGAATTGTGAGCGGATAACAATTCCCCTCTAGAAATAATT
TTGTTTAACTTTAAGAAGGAGATATACATATGGCTAGCATGACTGGTGGACAGCAAATGGGTCGCGGATC
CATGAAAAAGAAAATAATTTTAACAATAATTGATGGTTTAGGGATTAGAAAAGAAACACAAGGAAACGCT
TATGCATTAGCCAAACATCCAACATTCGATTACTTATTTTCAAATTGCCCACATTCAATTTTAGAAGCAT
CTGGTAAATATGTAGGATTGCCAGAAGGACAAATTGGTAATAGCGAAGTCGGCCATTTAAATATTGGTGC
AGGTAGAATTGTATATACTGGACTATCATTAATTAATAAGCAAATAGAAGATAAAACGTTCTTTAAAAAC
GAAGTTTTAAAAAAGGTTATGTTAGATTGTAAAGCCAAAAACACTGTCTTACATTTGATGGGAATGCTAT
CTAATGGGGGAGTACACTCTCATGAAGAACACCTATTTGCACTAATTGAAATGGCTCACGAATTAAAATT
GACTAAAGTTAGTGTTCATATTTTTGGTGATGGACGTGACGTTAAGCCTCAATCGATTTTACCTTCAATA
GAAAAATTAGAATCATTAGTAAAAAAATATGGATATACAATTTCATCTATTGCTGGACGTTTTTATGCAA
TGGACCGTGATCAAATTTTTGAAAGAAATGAACAAGCTTTTTTGTGCCTTTTAGGTAAATCTAAAAATAA
ATTTGATGATCTAAAAAAATATGTGCAAGATCAATACGATCAACAAATTTACGATGAATTTATTATACCA
GCGCAAAATAAAAATGGGCTATTTGTAAAAGATAATGATTCAATAATTTTCTTTAATTTCAGACCTGACC
GTGCAAGACAACTTTCGCATTTATTTATTGGCTCTAATGATTTATATTCTTATCAAAGTTCAAATAAAGT
TAAAATAAATCAATTTGTTTCATTTATGAATTACGAAAAAATTCCTTCTCTAGTAGCATTTAAAGAAATG
GAAATTATTAACCCAATTGGCAAAGTTTTAGAACAAAATAATTTAAAACAATTAAGATTAGCTGAAACTC
AAAAGTACGCGCATGTAACTTTTTTTATGGATGGCGGTAAAGAAGAAAATTATAAAGGTCAAAAAAGAAT
TTTGGTTGATAGTATTAAAGCTGCTTCTTTTGCTGACTGTCCACAAATGTCTGCAAAAGAAATTACTGAT
GAATTATTAAGTAATATCAAAGATTTTGATTTTGTTATTATGAACTATGCAAATCCAGATATGGTCGGCC
ATACCGGTAACTTAAAAGCAACAATACAAGCAATTGAATTTCTTGATAAACAATTTAAAAGAATATTAGA
TTATGTTTCAAAAAATAAAGATAGTATTAATTGGTTTATTACAGCAGATCATGGTAATGCAGAAATTGTT
GAAGATCAAAATGGAAAACCTGTAACAAAACATACTACTAGTCCAGTCATGTTAATTTCTTATGATAATA
GTATTAAACTTCAAAATGGTATCTTAGCTGATGTTGCTCCAACAGTACTCGATTATGCTAATATTAAAAA
ACCTAAAGAAATGACGGGTAAATCACTAATAATTAAACTCGAGGGTCTGAACGACATCTTCGAGGCTCAG
AAAATCGAATGGCACGAATTAGTGCCTCGCGGAAGCGCTGCAGGGCTAGAGCACCACCACCACCACTGAG
ATCCGGCTGCTAACAAAGCCCGAAAGGAAGCTGAGTTGGCTGCTGCCACCGCTGAGCAATAACTAGCATA
ACCCCTTGGGGCCTCTAAACGGGTCTTGAGGGGTTTTTTGCTGAAAGGAGGAACTATATCCGGAT
